Addgene plasmid #145548: pGBW-m4046212
Purpose: Yeast Expression plasmid for SARS-CoV-2 ORF7b
Depositing lab: Ginkgo Bioworks & Benjie Chen. Depositing organization: Ginkgo Bioworks.
Backbone
  Vector backbone: AmpR; 2u URA3
  Backbone size w/o insert (bp): 4078
  Vector type: Yeast Expression
  Selectable markers: URA3
Growth in bacteria
  Bacterial resistance: Ampicillin, 100 μg/mL
  Growth temperature: 37°C
  Growth strain: DH5alpha
  Copy number: High Copy
Gene/Insert
  Gene/Insert name: SARS-CoV-2 ORF7b
  Species: S. cerevisiae (budding yeast); Severe acute respiratory syndrome coronavirus 2
  Insert size (bp): 125
  Mutation: wt
  Entrez Gene: ORF7b (a.k.a. GU280_gp08)
  Promoter: pGAL1
  Tag / fusion protein: Cleavable thrombin;MBP (C terminal on backbone)
  Cloning method: Unknown
Resource information
  A portion of this plasmid was derived from a plasmid made by: GinkgoBioworks
Depositor comments: NCBI Reference Sequence: YP_009725318.1Created by gene synthesis with Not1 site.
How to cite: pGBW-m4046212 was a gift from Ginkgo Bioworks & Benjie Chen (Addgene plasmid # 145548 ; http://n2t.net/addgene:145548 ; RRID:Addgene_145548)
