[The description below was written by a language model from this plasmid's Addgene catalogue record and pLannotate feature annotations shown in this document.]
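Description:
pGBW-m4046212 is an episomal yeast expression plasmid, also an E. coli–S. cerevisiae shuttle vector, built to produce the SARS-CoV-2 accessory protein ORF7b in budding yeast. In yeast it replicates from the 2μ origin and is selected through the URA3 marker, which complements uracil auxotrophy and can be counterselected with 5-FOA. In bacteria it is propagated from a ColE1/pUC-type origin and selected with ampicillin through β-lactamase (AmpR), which the annotation places downstream of a cat promoter. The catalogue lists the plasmid as high copy. The feature table also detects a short rop-like coding segment adjacent to AmpR, an element normally associated with reduced copy number, so the two sources do not fully align on this point. Phage T3 and T7 early terminators flank the bacterial origin, and a tonB terminator sits upstream of the cat promoter, presumably insulating these modules from read-through transcription.

The expression cassette places the wild-type ORF7b coding sequence, made by gene synthesis, under the GAL1 promoter. This promoter is regulated by Gal4 and is galactose-inducible. The ORF7b sequence is followed directly by an E. coli maltose-binding protein (malE) fragment and a CYC1 terminator. According to the record, the MBP tag is a C-terminal fusion supplied by the backbone and joined through a thrombin-cleavable linker. The thrombin site itself is not annotated separately, but it would fall in the short gap between the two coding regions. MBP typically aids solubility and allows amylose affinity purification, and thrombin cleavage would then release the small viral protein. The annotated sequence is 6,012 nt long, which exceeds the sum of the catalogued backbone and insert sizes. That difference is roughly the size of the MBP region, though the record does not explain it. The stated purpose is simply yeast expression of ORF7b, consistent with inducible production for purification or functional study.
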