Features (pLannotate 1.2.2; 14 found; start..end, strand, type, name):
     25..466     +  promoter       GAL1 promoter: S. cerevisiae GAL1; inducible promoter, regulated by Gal4
    478..606     +  CDS            NS7B_SARS2: Experimental evidence at protein level: Swiss-Prot protein existence level 1. From Severe acute respiratory syndrome coronavirus 2 (2019-nCoV) (SARS-CoV-2).
    622..1722    +  CDS            malE (fragment): MALE_ECO57 - Experimental evidence at protein level: Swiss-Prot protein existence level 1. Part of the ABC transporter complex MalEFGK involved in maltose/maltodextrin import. Binds maltose and higher maltodextrins. From Escherichia coli O157:H7.
   1751..1923    +  terminator     CYC1 terminator (fragment): S. cerevisiae CYC1; transcription terminator for CYC1
   1959..2135    +  promoter       URA3 promoter (fragment): S. cerevisiae URA3
   2136..2939    +  CDS            URA3: orotidine-5'-phosphate decarboxylase, required for uracil biosynthesis; S. cerevisiae URA3; yeast auxotrophic marker, counterselectable with 5-fluoroorotic acid (5-FOA)
   3022..4004    -  rep_origin     2μ ori: yeast 2μ plasmid origin of replication
   4082..4111    +  terminator     T3Te terminator: phage T3 early transcription terminator
   4133..4720    +  rep_origin     ori: high-copy-number ColE1/pMB1/pBR322/pUC origin of replication
   4732..4759    -  terminator     T7Te terminator: phage T7 early transcription terminator
   4783..4974    -  CDS            rop: Rop protein, which maintains plasmids at low copy number; rop
   4975..5835    -  CDS            AmpR: β-lactamase; bla; confers resistance to ampicillin, carbenicillin, and related antibiotics
   5836..5938    -  promoter       cat promoter: promoter of the E. coli cat gene encoding chloramphenicol acetyltransferase
   5939..5970    -  terminator     tonB terminator: bidirectional E. coli tonB-P14 transcription terminator
>Addgene plasmid #145548 | pGBW-m4046212 | depositor full sequence | sequence record 287725 | Full Sequence
GCGGCCGCTTGCTATATTGAAGTACGGATTAGAAGCCGCCGAGCGGGCGACAGCCCTCCGACGGAAGACT
CTCCTCCGTGCGTCCTCGTCTTCACCGGTCGCGTTCCTGAAACGCAGATGTGCCTCGCGCCGCACTGCTC
CGAACAATAAAGATTCTACAATACTAGCTTTTATGGTTATGAAGAGGAAAAATTGGCAGTAACCTGGCCC
CACAAACCTTCAAATTAACGAATCAAATTAACAACCATAGGATGATAATGCGATTAGTTTTTTAGCCTTA
TTTCTGGGGTAATTAATCAGCGAAGCGATGATTTTTGATCTATTAACAGATATATAAATGGAAAAGCTGC
ATAACCACTTTAACTAATACTTTCAACATTTTCAGTTTGTATTACTTCTTATTCAAATGTCATAAAAGTA
TCAACAAAAAATTGTTAATATACCTCTATACTTTAACGTCAAGGAGAAAAAACTATAATGATTGAACTTT
CATTAATTGACTTCTATTTGTGCTTTTTAGCCTTTCTGCTATTCCTTGTTTTAATTATGCTTATTATCTT
TTGGTTCTCACTTGAACTGCAAGATCATAATGAAACTTGTCACGCCCTCGTGCCGAGAGGTTCTAAAATC
GAGGAAGGTAAGCTAGTCATTTGGATAAATGGAGATAAGGGTTACAACGGTTTGGCAGAAGTAGGCAAGA
AATTTGAAAAGGACACAGGTATCAAGGTGACGGTTGAACATCCAGACAAGTTAGAAGAAAAATTCCCTCA
AGTTGCTGCTACTGGTGATGGTCCCGACATTATTTTCTGGGCCCACGATCGTTTTGGTGGATATGCTCAG
TCAGGTTTGCTGGCTGAGATCACCCCAGACAAGGCCTTCCAAGATAAATTGTACCCATTCACTTGGGATG
CTGTCAGATACAACGGTAAGCTTATAGCATATCCAATTGCTGTTGAAGCCTTATCGTTGATCTACAATAA
GGACTTGTTACCTAACCCACCAAAGACATGGGAAGAAATTCCAGCTTTGGATAAAGAGCTAAAGGCCAAG
GGAAAAAGCGCTTTGATGTTTAACTTACAAGAACCTTATTTCACCTGGCCATTAATCGCTGCTGACGGTG
GTTACGCATTTAAATACGAAAACGGTAAGTATGACATTAAGGATGTCGGCGTTGATAATGCTGGTGCAAA
GGCTGGTTTGACCTTCTTGGTTGATTTAATAAAGAATAAACACATGAACGCTGACACTGACTACTCTATC
GCCGAAGCCGCTTTCAACAAGGGTGAAACTGCTATGACCATAAATGGTCCATGGGCCTGGAGTAACATTG
ATACTTCTAAAGTAAACTATGGTGTCACTGTTTTGCCTACATTCAAAGGCCAACCATCCAAGCCCTTTGT
CGGTGTTCTATCCGCTGGCATCAATGCTGCTTCTCCAAACAAGGAGCTAGCTAAAGAATTTTTGGAAAAT
TACTTGTTAACTGACGAAGGTTTGGAGGCCGTTAACAAGGACAAGCCATTGGGTGCTGTCGCTTTGAAAT
CTTACGAAGAAGAATTGGCTAAGGATCCCAGAATTGCCGCTACCATGGAGAACGCCCAAAAGGGTGAAAT
TATGCCAAACATCCCACAAATGTCAGCCTTCTGGTACGCAGTTAGGACTGCCGTGATTAATGCTGCTTCC
GGTAGACAAACCGTCGACGAAGCATTAAAAGATGCTCAAACGTAAACAGGCCCCTTTTCCTTTGTCGATA
TCATGTAATTAGTTATGTCACGCTTACATTCACGCCCTCCTCCCACATCCGCTCTAACCGAAAAGGAAGG
AGTTAGACAACCTGAAGTCTAGGTCCCTATTTATTTTTTTTAATAGTTATGTTAGTATTAAGAACGTTAT
TTATATTTCAAATTTTTCTTTTTTTTCTGTACAAAGCGGCCGCCGAACCACTAGTGCACTGCAGTACACG
GTTTCCTTGAAATTTTTTTGATTCGGTAATCTCCGAACAGAAGGAAGAACGAAGGAAGGAGCACAGACTT
AGATTGGTATATATACGCATATGTAGTGTTGAAGAAACATGAAATTGCCCAGTATTCTTAACCCAACTGC
ACAGAACAAAAACGTGCAGGAAACGAAGATAAATCATGTCGAAAGCTACATATAAGGAACGTGCTGCTAC
TCATCCTAGTCCTGTTGCTGCCAAGCTATTTAATATCATGCACGAAAAGCAAACAAACTTGTGTGCTTCA
TTGGATGTTCGTACCACCAAGGAATTACTGGAGTTAGTTGAAGCATTAGGTCCCAAAATTTGTTTACTAA
AAACACATGTGGATATCTTGACTGATTTTTCCATGGAGGGCACAGTTAAGCCGCTAAAGGCATTATCCGC
CAAGTACAATTTTTTACTCTTCGAGGACAGAAAATTTGCTGACATTGGTAATACAGTCAAATTGCAGTAC
TCTGCGGGTGTATACAGAATAGCAGAATGGGCAGACATTACGAATGCACACGGTGTGGTGGGCCCAGGTA
TTGTTAGCGGTTTGAAGCAGGCGGCAGAAGAAGTAACAAAGGAACCTAGAGGCCTTTTGATGTTAGCAGA
ATTGTCATGCAAGGGCTCCCTATCTACTGGAGAATATACTAAGGGTACTGTTGACATTGCGAAGAGCGAC
AAAGATTTTGTTATCGGCTTTATTGCTCAAAGAGACATGGGTGGAAGAGATGAAGGTTACGATTGGTTGA
TTATGACACCCGGTGTGGGTTTAGATGACAAGGGAGATGCATTGGGTCAACAGTATAGAACCGTGGATGA
TGTGGTTTCTACAGGATCTGACATTATTATTGTTGGAAGAGGACTATTTGCAAAGGGAAGGGATGCTAAG
GTAGAGGGTGAACGTTACAGAAAAGCAGGCTGGGAAGCATATTTGAGAAGATGCGGCCAGCAAAACTAAA
AAACTGTATTATAAGTAAATGCATGTATACTAAACTCACAAATTAGAGCTTCAATTTAATTATATCAGTT
ATTACCCGAGTAACGAAGCATCTGTGCTTCATTTTGTAGAACAAAAATGCAACGCGAGAGCGCTAATTTT
TCAAACAAAGAATCTGAGCTGCATTTTTACAGAACAGAAATGCAACGCGAAAGCGCTATTTTACCAACGA
AGAATCTGTGCTTCATTTTTGTAAAACAAAAATGCAACGCGAGAGCGCTAATTTTTCAAACAAAGAATCT
GAGCTGCATTTTTACAGAACAGAAATGCAACGCGAGAGCGCTATTTTACCAACAAAGAATCTATACTTCT
TTTTTGTTCTACAAAAATGCATCCCGAGAGCGCTATTTTTCTAACAAAGCATCTTAGATTACTTTTTTTC
TCCTTTGTGCGCTCTATAATGCAGTCTCTTGATAACTTTTTGCACTGTAGGTCCGTTAAGGTTAGAAGAA
GGCTACTTTGGTGTCTATTTTCTCTTCCATAAAAAAAGCCTGACTCCACTTCCCGCGTTTACTGATTACT
AGCGAAGCTGCGGGTGCATTTTTTCAAGATAAAGGCATCCCCGATTATATTCTATACCGATGTGGATTGC
GCATACTTTGTGAACAGAAAGTGATAGCGTTGATGATTCTTCATTGGTCAGAAAATTATGAACGGTTTCT
TCTATTTTGTCTCTATATACTACGTATAGGAAATGTTTACATTTTCGTATTGTTTTCGATTCACTCTATG
AATAGTTCTTACTACAATTTTTTTGTCTAAAGAGTAATACTAGAGATAAACATAAAAAATGTAGAGGTCG
AGTTTAGATGCAAGTTCAAGGAGCGAAAGGTGGATGGGTAGGTTATATAGGGATATAGCACAGAGATATA
TAGCAAAGAGATACTTTTGAGCAATGTTTGTGGAAGCGGTATTCGCAATATTTTAGTAGCTCGTTACAGT
CCGGTGCGTTTTTGGTTTTTTGAAAGTGCGTCATCAGAGCGCTTTTGGTTTTCAAAAGCGCTCTGAAGTT
CCTATACTTTCTAGCTAGAGAATAGGAACTTCCCGAGCGGCCGCGTGTTACAAGCTTGACTCCAGCGTAA
CTGGACTGCAATCAACTCACTGGCTCACCTTCACGGGTGGGCCTTTCTTCGGTAGAAAATCAAAGGATCT
TCTTGAGATCCTTTTTTTCTGCGCGTAATCTGCTGCTTGCAAACAAAAAAACCACCGCTACCAGCGGTGG
TTTGTTTGCCGGATCAAGAGCTACCAACTCTTTTTCCGAGGTAACTGGCTTCAGCAGAGCGCAGATACCA
AATACTGTTCTTCTAGTGTAGCCGTAGTTAGGCCACCACTTCAAGAACTCTGTAGCACCGCCTACATACC
TCGCTCTGCTAATCCTGTTACCAGTGGCTGCTGCCAGTGGCGATAAGTCGTGTCTTACCGGGTTGGACTC
AAGACGATAGTTACCGGATAAGGCGCAGCGGTCGGGCTGAACGGGGGGTTCGTGCACACAGCCCAGCTTG
GAGCGAACGACCTACACCGAACTGAGATACCTACAGCGTGAGCTATGAGAAAGCGCCACGCTTCCCGAAG
GGAGAAAGGCGGACAGGTATCCGGTAAGCGGCAGGGTCGGAACAGGAGAGCGCACGAGGGAGCTTCCAGG
GGTAAACGCCTGGTATCTTTATAGTCCTGTCGGGTTTCGCCACCTCTGACTTGAGCATCGATTTTTGTGA
TGCTCGTCAGGGGGGCGGAGCCTATGGAAAAACGCCAGCAACGCAGAAAGGCCCACCCGAAGGTGAGCCA
GGTGATTACATTTGGGCCCTCATCAGAGGTTTTCACCGTCATCACCGAAACGCGCGAGGCAGCTGCGGTA
AAGCTCATCAGCGTGGTCGTGAAGCGATTCACAGATGTCTGCCTGTTCATCCGCGTCCAGCTCGTTGAGT
TTCTCCAGAAGCGTTAATGTCTGGCTTCTGATAAAGCGGGCCATGTTAAGGGCGGTTTTTTCCTGTTTGG
TCACTTACCAATGCTTAATCAGTGAGGCACCTATCTCAGCGATCTGTCTATTTCGTTCATCCATAGTTGC
CTGACTCCCCGTCGTGTAGATAACTACGATGCGGGAGGGCTTACCATCTGGCCCCAGTGCTGCAATGATA
CCGCGAGACCCACGCTCACCGGCTCCAGATTTATCAGCAATAAACCAGCCAGCCGGGAGGGCCGAGCGCA
GAAGTGATCCTGCAACTTTATCCGCCTCCATCCAGTCTATTAATTGTTGCCGGGAAGCTAGAGTAAGTAG
TTCGCCAGTTAATAGTTTGCGCAACGTTGTTGCCATTGCTACAGGCATCGTGGTGTCACGCTCGTCGTTT
GGTATGGCTTCATTCAGCTCCGGTTCCCAACGATCAAGGCGAGTTACATGATCCCCCATGTTGTGCAAAA
AAGCGGTTAGCTCCTTCGGTCCTCCGATCGTTGCCAGAAGTAAGTTGGCCGCAGTGTTATCACTCATGGT
TATGGCAGCACTGCATAATTCTCTTACTGTCATGCCATCCGTGAGATGCTTTTCTGTGACTGGTGAGTAC
TCAACCAAGTCATTCTGAGAATAGTGTATGCGGCGACCGAGTTGCTCTTGCCCGGCGTCAATACGGGATA
ATACCGCGCCACATAGCAGAACTTTAAAAGTGCTCATCATTGGAAAACGTTCTTCGGGGCGTAAACTCTC
AAGGATCTTACCGCTGTTGAGATCCAGTTCGATGTAACCCACTCGTGCACCCAACTGATCTTCAGCATCT
TTTACTTTCACCAGCGTTTCTGGGTGAGCAAAAACAGGAAGGCAAAATGCCGCAAAAAAGGGAATAAGGG
CGACACGGAAATGTTGAATACTCATTTTAGCTTCCTTAGCTCCTGAAAATCTCGATAACTCAAAAAATAC
GCCCGGTAGTGATCTTATTTCATTATGGTGAAAGTTGGAACCTCTTACGTGCCGATCAAGTCAAAAGCCT
CCGGTCGGAGGCTTTTGACTTTCTGCTATGGAGGTCAGGTATGATTTAAATGGTCAGTTAGA
